Addgene plasmid #85847: pDONOR-SNCAe3-WT
Purpose: Donor plasmid for SNCA exon3 wild type sequence. lso contains TagBFP and dTomato
Depositing lab: Jens Schwamborn. Depositing organization: University of Luxembourg. Publication: FACS-Assisted CRISPR-Cas9 Genome Editing Facilitates Parkinson's Disease Modeling. Arias-Fuenzalida J, Jarazo J, Qing X, Walter J, Gomez-Giro G, Nickels SL, Zaehres H, Scholer HR, Schwamborn JC. Stem Cell Reports. 2017 Nov 14;9(5):1423-1431. doi: 10.1016/j.stemcr.2017.08.026. Epub 2017 Oct 5. PubMed 28988985.
Backbone
  Vector backbone: pUC-AMPr based
  Backbone size w/o insert (bp): 5888
  Total vector size (bp): 12066
  Vector type: Mammalian Expression, Bacterial Expression
  Selectable markers: Puromycin
Growth in bacteria
  Bacterial resistance: Ampicillin, 100 μg/mL
  Growth temperature: 37°C
  Growth strain: DH5alpha
  Copy number: High Copy
Gene/Insert
  Gene/Insert name: SNCA exon 3 homology arms (alt name: SNCA)
  Species: H. sapiens (human)
  Insert size (bp): 6184
  GenBank ID: NG_011851.1
  Entrez Gene: SNCA (a.k.a. NACP, PARK1, PARK4, PD1)
  Cloning method: Gibson Cloning
  Sequencing primers: 5′ AGATGTCCTAAATGCACAGCG; 3′ cgtcaattttacgcatgattatctttaac
Terms and licenses: Academic/Nonprofit Terms; Industry Terms: Not Available to Industry
How to cite: pDONOR-SNCAe3-WT was a gift from Jens Schwamborn (Addgene plasmid # 85847 ; http://n2t.net/addgene:85847 ; RRID:Addgene_85847)
