[The description below was written by a language model from this plasmid's Addgene catalogue record and the feature table of its GenBank file.]
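Description:
pDONOR-SNCAe3-WT is a 12,066 bp homology-directed repair donor plasmid for CRISPR-Cas9 editing of exon 3 of human SNCA (alpha-synuclein), carrying the wild-type exon 3 sequence. It is built on a pUC-type backbone with a high-copy ColE1/pUC origin, an f1 origin and a beta-lactamase gene for ampicillin selection in E. coli. Remnants of the lacZ multiple cloning region (lac promoter and operator, T3 and T7 promoters, M13 primer sites) flank the insert. The insert was assembled by Gibson cloning.

The payload has two parts. Between piggyBac 5' and 3' inverted terminal repeats sits a positive selection module: a CAG-type promoter (CMV enhancer, chicken beta-actin promoter and chimeric intron) drives dTomato linked by a T2A peptide to puromycin N-acetyltransferase, ending in a rabbit beta-globin polyadenylation signal. Correctly targeted cells therefore become red-fluorescent and puromycin-resistant. The SNCA homology arms are not annotated in the feature table; the unannotated stretches on either side of the piggyBac repeats are presumably where they lie. The piggyBac repeats would allow the selection cassette to be excised later by transposase, although the record does not describe this step.

Outside this region, a second CAG-driven cassette expresses TagBFP with its own beta-globin poly(A). Its position suggests it marks random or whole-plasmid integration, so that blue-fluorescent cells can be excluded, but the record does not state this role. The associated publication describes FACS-assisted genome editing for Parkinson's disease modelling in stem cells, consistent with fluorescence-based sorting of edited clones.
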