LOCUS       Exported 12066 bp ds-DNA circular SYN 13-MAY-2021
DEFINITION  Donor plasmid for SNCA exon3 wild type sequence. lso contains TagBFP
            and dTomato.
ACCESSION   .
VERSION     .
KEYWORDS    pDONOR-SNCAe3-WT
SOURCE      synthetic DNA construct
  ORGANISM  synthetic DNA construct
REFERENCE   1 (bases 1 to 12066)
  AUTHORS   Arias-Fuenzalida J, Jarazo J, Qing X, Walter J, Gomez-Giro G,
            Nickels SL, Zaehres H, Scholer HR, Schwamborn JC
  TITLE     FACS-Assisted CRISPR-Cas9 Genome Editing Facilitates Parkinson's
            Disease Modeling.
  JOURNAL   Stem Cell Reports. 2017 Nov 14;9(5):1423-1431. doi:
            10.1016/j.stemcr.2017.08.026. Epub 2017 Oct 5.
  PUBMED    28988985
REFERENCE   2 (bases 1 to 12066)
  AUTHORS   .
  TITLE     Direct Submission
  JOURNAL   Exported May 13, 2021 from SnapGene Server 1.1.58
            http://www.snapgene.com
FEATURES             Location/Qualifiers
     source          1..12066
                     /organism="synthetic DNA construct"
                     /mol_type="other DNA"
     enhancer        75..378
                     /label=CMV enhancer
                     /note="human cytomegalovirus immediate early enhancer"
     promoter        381..659
                     /label=chicken beta-actin promoter
     intron          660..1668
                     /label=chimeric intron
                     /note="chimera between introns from chicken beta-actin and
                     rabbit beta-globin"
     CDS             1727..2428
                     /codon_start=1
                     /product="monomeric blue fluorescent protein"
                     /label=TagBFP
                     /note="mammalian codon-optimized"
                     /translation="MSELIKENMHMKLYMEGTVDNHHFKCTSEGEGKPYEGTQTMRIKV
                     VEGGPLPFAFDILATSFLYGSKTFINHTQGIPDFFKQSFPEGFTWERVTTYEDGGVLTA
                     TQDTSLQDGCLIYNVKIRGVNFTSNGPVMQKKTLGWEAFTETLYPADGGLEGRNDMALK
                     LVGGSHLIANIKTTYRSKKPAKNLKMPGVYYVDYRLERIKEANNETYVEQHEVAVARYC
                     DLPSKLGHKLN"
     polyA_signal    2572..2627
                     /label=-beta-globin poly(A) signal
                     /note="rabbit beta-globin polyadenylation signal (Gil and
                     Proudfoot, 1987)"
     repeat_region   4040..4074
                     /label=piggyBac left (5') inverted repeat
                     /note="piggyBac transposon-specific inverted terminal
                     repeat sequence (ITR)"
     enhancer        4420..4723
                     /label=CMV enhancer
                     /note="human cytomegalovirus immediate early enhancer"
     promoter        4726..5004
                     /label=chicken beta-actin promoter
     intron          5005..6013
                     /label=chimeric intron
                     /note="chimera between introns from chicken beta-actin and
                     rabbit beta-globin"
     regulatory      6066..6075
                     /regulatory_class="other"
                     /note="vertebrate consensus sequence for strong initiation
                     of translation (Kozak, 1987)"
     CDS             6072..6773
                     /codon_start=1
                     /product="dimeric variant of DsRed fluorescent protein
                     (Shaner et al., 2004)"
                     /label=dTomato
                     /note="mammalian codon-optimized"
                     /translation="MVSKGEEVIKEFMRFKVRMEGSMNGHEFEIEGEGEGRPYEGTQTA
                     KLKVTKGGPLPFAWDILSPQFMYGSKAYVKHPADIPDYKKLSFPEGFKWERVMNFEDGG
                     LVTVTQDSSLQDGTLIYKVKMRGTNFPPDGPVMQKKTMGWEASTERLYPRDGVLKGEIH
                     QALKLKDGGHYLVEFKTIYMAKKPVQLPGYYYVDTKLDITSHNEDYTIVEQYERSEGRH
                     HLFLYGMDELYK"
     primer_bind     complement(6205..6223)
                     /label=mCherry-R
                     /note="mCherry, reverse primer"
     primer_bind     6473..6492
                     /label=mCherry-F
                     /note="mCherry, forward primer"
     primer_bind     6667..6690
                     /label=DsRed1-C
                     /note="DsRed1, forward primer"
     CDS             6774..6827
                     /codon_start=1
                     /product="2A peptide from Thosea asigna virus capsid
                     protein"
                     /label=T2A
                     /note="Eukaryotic ribosomes fail to insert a peptide bond
                     between the Gly and Pro residues, yielding separate
                     polypeptides."
                     /translation="EGRGSLLTCGDVEENPGP"
     CDS             6828..7424
                     /codon_start=1
                     /gene="pac from Streptomyces alboniger"
                     /product="puromycin N-acetyltransferase"
                     /label=PuroR
                     /note="confers resistance to puromycin"
                     /translation="TEYKPTVRLATRDDVPRAVRTLAAAFADYPATRHTVDPDRHIERV
                     TELQELFLTRVGLDIGKVWVADDGAAVAVWTTPESVEAGAVFAEIGPRMAELSGSRLAA
                     QQQMEGLLAPHRPKEPAWFLATVGVSPDHQGKGLGSAVVLPGVEAAERAGVPAFLETSA
                     PRNLPFYERLGFTVTADVEVPEGPRTWCMTRKPGA"
     primer_bind     7321..7341
                     /label=Puro-F
                     /note="Puromycin resistance gene, forward primer"
     polyA_signal    7568..7623
                     /label=-beta-globin poly(A) signal
                     /note="rabbit beta-globin polyadenylation signal (Gil and
                     Proudfoot, 1987)"
     repeat_region   8153..8215
                     /label=piggyBac right (3') inverted repeat
                     /note="piggyBac transposon-specific inverted terminal
                     repeat sequence (ITR)"
     primer_bind     complement(9214..9234)
                     /label=T3
                     /note="T3 promoter, forward primer"
     promoter        complement(9214..9232)
                     /label=T3 promoter
                     /note="promoter for bacteriophage T3 RNA polymerase"
     primer_bind     complement(9253..9269)
                     /label=M13 rev
                     /note="common sequencing primer, one of multiple similar
                     variants"
     primer_bind     complement(9253..9269)
                     /label=M13 Reverse
                     /note="In lacZ gene. Also called M13-rev"
     primer_bind     complement(9266..9288)
                     /label=M13/pUC Reverse
                     /note="In lacZ gene"
     protein_bind    9277..9293
                     /label=lac operator
                     /bound_moiety="lac repressor encoded by lacI"
                     /note="The lac repressor binds to the lac operator to
                     inhibit transcription in E. coli. This inhibition can be
                     relieved by adding lactose or
                     isopropyl-beta-D-thiogalactopyranoside (IPTG)."
     promoter        complement(9301..9331)
                     /label=lac promoter
                     /note="promoter for the E. coli lac operon"
     protein_bind    9346..9367
                     /label=CAP binding site
                     /bound_moiety="E. coli catabolite activator protein"
                     /note="CAP binding activates transcription in the presence
                     of cAMP."
     rep_origin      9604..10192
                     /direction=RIGHT
                     /label=ori
                     /note="high-copy-number ColE1/pMB1/pBR322/pUC origin of
                     replication"
     primer_bind     10093..10112
                     /label=pBR322ori-F
                     /note="pBR322 origin, forward primer"
     primer_bind     10346..10363
                     /label=L4440
                     /note="L4440 vector, forward primer"
     CDS             complement(10414..11274)
                     /codon_start=1
                     /gene="bla"
                     /product="beta-lactamase"
                     /label=AmpR
                     /note="confers resistance to ampicillin, carbenicillin, and
                     related antibiotics"
                     /translation="MSIQHFRVALIPFFAAFCLPVFAHPETLVKVKDAEDQLGARVGYI
                     ELDLNSGKILESFRPEERFPMMSTFKVLLCGAVLSRIDAGQEQLGRRIHYSQNDLVEYS
                     PVTEKHLTDGMTVRELCSAAITMSDNTAANLLLTTIGGPKELTAFLHNMGDHVTRLDRW
                     EPELNEAIPNDERDTTMPVAMATTLRKLLTGELLTLASRQQLIDWMEADKVAGPLLRSA
                     LPAGWFIADKSGAGERGSRGIIAALGPDGKPSRIVVIYTTGSQATMDERNRQIAEIGAS
                     LIKHW"
     primer_bind     11037..11056
                     /label=Amp-R
                     /note="Ampicillin resistance gene, reverse primer"
     promoter        complement(11275..11379)
                     /gene="bla"
                     /label=AmpR promoter
     rep_origin      complement(11405..11860)
                     /direction=LEFT
                     /label=f1 ori
                     /note="f1 bacteriophage origin of replication; arrow
                     indicates direction of (+) strand synthesis"
     primer_bind     complement(11542..11563)
                     /label=F1ori-F
                     /note="F1 origin, forward primer"
     primer_bind     11754..11773
                     /label=F1ori-R
                     /note="F1 origin, reverse primer"
     primer_bind     11987..12009
                     /label=M13/pUC Forward
                     /note="In lacZ gene"
     primer_bind     12001..12018
                     /label=M13 Forward
                     /note="In lacZ gene. Also called M13-F20 or M13 (-21)
                     Forward"
     primer_bind     12002..12018
                     /label=M13 fwd
                     /note="common sequencing primer, one of multiple similar
                     variants"
     primer_bind     12028..12047
                     /label=T7
                     /note="T7 promoter, forward primer"
     promoter        12028..12046
                     /label=T7 promoter
                     /note="promoter for bacteriophage T7 RNA polymerase"
ORIGIN
        1 cattgattat tgactagtta ttaatagtaa tcaattacgg ggtcattagt tcatagccca
       61 tatatggagt tccgcgttac ataacttacg gtaaatggcc cgcctggctg accgcccaac
      121 gacccccgcc cattgacgtc aataatgacg tatgttccca tagtaacgcc aatagggact
      181 ttccattgac gtcaatgggt ggagtattta cggtaaactg cccacttggc agtacatcaa
      241 gtgtatcata tgccaagtac gccccctatt gacgtcaatg acggtaaatg gcccgcctgg
      301 cattatgccc agtacatgac cttatgggac tttcctactt ggcagtacat ctacgtatta
      361 gtcatcgcta ttaccatggg tcgaggtgag ccccacgttc tgcttcactc tccccatctc
      421 ccccccctcc ccacccccaa ttttgtattt atttattttt taattatttt gtgcagcgat
      481 gggggcgggg gggggggggg gggcgcgcgc caggcggggc ggggcggggc gaggggcggg
      541 gcggggcgag gcggagaggt gcggcggcag ccaatcagag cggcgcgctc cgaaagtttc
      601 cttttatggc gaggcggcgg cggcggcggc cctataaaaa gcgaagcgcg cggcgggcgg
      661 gagtcgctgc gttgccttcg ccccgtgccc cgctccgcgc cgcctcgcgc cgcccgcccc
      721 ggctctgact gaccgcgtta ctcccacagg tgagcgggcg ggacggccct tctcctccgg
      781 gctgtaatta gcgcttggtt taatgacggc tcgtttcttt tctgtggctg cgtgaaagcc
      841 ttaaagggct ccgggagggc cctttgtgcg ggggggagcg gctcgggggg tgcgtgcgtg
      901 tgtgtgtgcg tggggagcgc cgcgtgcggc ccgcgctgcc cggcggctgt gagcgctgcg
      961 ggcgcggcgc ggggctttgt gcgctccgcg tgtgcgcgag gggagcgcgg ccgggggcgg
     1021 tgccccgcgg tgcggggggg ctgcgagggg aacaaaggct gcgtgcgggg tgtgtgcgtg
     1081 ggggggtgag cagggggtgt gggcgcggcg gtcgggctgt aacccccccc tgcacccccc
     1141 tccccgagtt gctgagcacg gcccggcttc gggtgcgggg ctccgtgcgg ggcgtggcgc
     1201 ggggctcgcc gtgccgggcg gggggtggcg gcaggtgggg gtgccgggcg gggcggggcc
     1261 gcctcgggcc ggggagggct cgggggaggg gcgcggcggc cccggagcgc cggcggctgt
     1321 cgaggcgcgg cgagccgcag ccattgcctt ttatggtaat cgtgcgagag ggcgcaggga
     1381 cttcctttgt cccaaatctg gcggagccga aatctgggag gcgccgccgc accccctcta
     1441 gcgggcgcgg gcgaagcggt gcggcgccgg caggaaggaa atgggcgggg agggccttcg
     1501 tgcgtcgccg cgccgccgtc cccttctcca tctccagcct cggggctgcc gcagggggac
     1561 ggctgccttc gggggggacg gggcagggcg gggttcggct tctggcgtgt gaccggcggc
     1621 tctagagcct ctgctaacca tgttcatgcc ttcttctttt tcctacagct cctgggcaac
     1681 gtgctggtta ttgtgctgtc tcatcatttt ggcaaaggcc gccaccatga gcgagctgat
     1741 taaggagaac atgcacatga agctgtacat ggagggcacc gtggacaacc atcacttcaa
     1801 gtgcacatcc gagggcgaag gcaagcccta cgagggcacc cagaccatga gaatcaaggt
     1861 ggtcgagggc ggccctctcc ccttcgcctt cgacatcctg gctactagct tcctctacgg
     1921 cagcaagacc ttcatcaacc acacccaggg catccccgac ttcttcaagc agtccttccc
     1981 tgagggcttc acatgggaga gagtcaccac atacgaagac gggggcgtgc tgaccgctac
     2041 ccaggacacc agcctccagg acggctgcct catctacaac gtcaagatca gaggggtgaa
     2101 cttcacatcc aacggccctg tgatgcagaa gaaaacactc ggctgggagg ccttcaccga
     2161 gacgctgtac cccgctgacg gcggcctgga aggcagaaac gacatggccc tgaagctcgt
     2221 gggcgggagc catctgatcg caaacatcaa gaccacatat agatccaaga aacccgctaa
     2281 gaacctcaag atgcctggcg tctactatgt ggactacaga ctggaaagaa tcaaggaggc
     2341 caacaacgag acctacgtcg agcagcacga ggtggcagtg gccagatact gcgacctccc
     2401 tagcaaactg gggcacaagc ttaattaaca ctcctcaggt gcaggctgcc tatcagaagg
     2461 tggtggctgg tgtggccaat gccctggctc acaaatacca ctgagatctt tttccctctg
     2521 ccaaaaatta tggggacatc atgaagcccc ttgagcatct gacttctggc taataaagga
     2581 aatttatttt cattgcaata gtgtgttgga attttttgtg tctctcactc ggaaggacat
     2641 atgggagggc aaatcattta aaacatcaga atgagtattt ggtttagagt ttggcaacat
     2701 atgccatatg ctggctgcca tgaacaaagg tggctataaa gaggtcatca gtatatgaaa
     2761 cagccccctg ctgtccattc cttattccat agaaaagcct tgacttgagg ttagattttt
     2821 tttatatttt gttttgtgtt atttttttct ttaacatccc taaaattttc cttacatgtt
     2881 ttactagcca gatttttcct cctctcctga ctactcccag tcatagctgt ccctcttctc
     2941 ttatggagat ccctcgacct gcagcccaag cttggatccc ctaggtttct gatcctgtgt
     3001 agagacccta gtttgaatgt gcttatagcc tattattaca tgtgtaatgt tacataaatt
     3061 acttaactcg gatttttaat ttcatcagct atttaaaatg ggcataatat aactatatta
     3121 aatggctgtt atgaagatta aataagatga tatgtaaaat gtgttttttg tttgtttgtt
     3181 tgtttgtctg tttgtttttt tgagacagag tcttgctctg ttacccaggc tggagtgcag
     3241 tggcacaatc ttggctcact gcaagttcta cctcccgagt tcatgccatt ctcctgcctc
     3301 agcccctccc aagtagctgg gactacaggc acccgccacc acgcctggct aattttttgt
     3361 atttttggta gagatggggt ttcaccatat tagccaggat ggtctcgatc tcctgacctc
     3421 gtgatctgcc cacctcggcc tcccaaattg ctgggattac aggcatgagc cactgcgccc
     3481 agcctaaaat gtttttttac ataatgggtg ttcagcacat gttaaagcct tctctccatc
     3541 cttcttccct tttgtttcat gggttgactg atctgtctct agtgctgtac ttttaaagct
     3601 tctacagttc tgaattcaaa attatcttct cactgggccc cggtgttatc tcattctttt
     3661 ttctcctctg taagttgaca tgtgatgtgg gaacaaaggg gataaagtca ttattttgtg
     3721 ctaaaatcgt aattggagag gacctcctgt tagctgggct ttcttctatt tattgtggtg
     3781 gttactggag ttccttcttc tagttttagg atatatatat atattttttt ctttccctga
     3841 agatataata atatatatac ttctgaagat tgagattttt aaattagttg tattgaaaac
     3901 tagctaatca gcaatttaag gctagcttga gacttatgtc ttgaatttgt ttttgtaggc
     3961 tccaaaacca aggagggagt ggtgcatggt gtggcaacag gtaagctcca ttgtgcttat
     4021 atcgaaagat gatatttaac cctagaaaga tagtctgcgt aaaattgacg catgcattct
     4081 tgaaatattg ctctctcttt ctaaatagcg cgaatccgtc gctgtgcatt taggacatct
     4141 cagtcgccgc ttggagctcc cgtgaggcgt gcttgtcaat gcggtaagtg tcactgattt
     4201 tgaactataa cgaccgcgtg agtcaaaatg acgcatgatt atcttttacg tgacttttaa
     4261 gatttaactc atacgataat tatattgtta tttcatgttc tacttacgtg ataacttatt
     4321 atatatatat tttcttgtta tagatatcaa ctagaatgct agttattaat agtaatcaat
     4381 tacggggtca ttagttcata gcccatatat ggagttccgc gttacataac ttacggtaaa
     4441 tggcccgcct ggctgaccgc ccaacgaccc ccgcccattg acgtcaataa tgacgtatgt
     4501 tcccatagta acgccaatag ggactttcca ttgacgtcaa tgggtggagt atttacggta
     4561 aactgcccac ttggcagtac atcaagtgta tcatatgcca agtacgcccc ctattgacgt
     4621 caatgacggt aaatggcccg cctggcatta tgcccagtac atgaccttat gggactttcc
     4681 tacttggcag tacatctacg tattagtcat cgctattacc atgggtcgag gtgagcccca
     4741 cgttctgctt cactctcccc atctcccccc cctccccacc cccaattttg tatttattta
     4801 ttttttaatt attttgtgca gcgatggggg cggggggggg ggggggggcg cgcgccaggc
     4861 ggggcggggc ggggcgaggg gcggggcggg gcgaggcgga gaggtgcggc ggcagccaat
     4921 cagagcggcg cgctccgaaa gtttcctttt atggcgaggc ggcggcggcg gcggccctat
     4981 aaaaagcgaa gcgcgcggcg ggcgggagtc gctgcgttgc cttcgccccg tgccccgctc
     5041 cgcgccgcct cgcgccgccc gccccggctc tgactgaccg cgttactccc acaggtgagc
     5101 gggcgggacg gcccttctcc tccgggctgt aattagcgct tggtttaatg acggctcgtt
     5161 tcttttctgt ggctgcgtga aagccttaaa gggctccggg agggcccttt gtgcgggggg
     5221 gagcggctcg gggggtgcgt gcgtgtgtgt gtgcgtgggg agcgccgcgt gcggcccgcg
     5281 ctgcccggcg gctgtgagcg ctgcgggcgc ggcgcggggc tttgtgcgct ccgcgtgtgc
     5341 gcgaggggag cgcggccggg ggcggtgccc cgcggtgcgg gggggctgcg aggggaacaa
     5401 aggctgcgtg cggggtgtgt gcgtgggggg gtgagcaggg ggtgtgggcg cggcggtcgg
     5461 gctgtaaccc ccccctgcac ccccctcccc gagttgctga gcacggcccg gcttcgggtg
     5521 cggggctccg tgcggggcgt ggcgcggggc tcgccgtgcc gggcgggggg tggcggcagg
     5581 tgggggtgcc gggcggggcg gggccgcctc gggccgggga gggctcgggg gaggggcgcg
     5641 gcggccccgg agcgccggcg gctgtcgagg cgcggcgagc cgcagccatt gccttttatg
     5701 gtaatcgtgc gagagggcgc agggacttcc tttgtcccaa atctggcgga gccgaaatct
     5761 gggaggcgcc gccgcacccc ctctagcggg cgcgggcgaa gcggtgcggc gccggcagga
     5821 aggaaatggg cggggagggc cttcgtgcgt cgccgcgccg ccgtcccctt ctccatctcc
     5881 agcctcgggg ctgccgcggg gggacggctg ccttcggggg ggacggggca gggcggggtt
     5941 cggcttctgg cgtgtgaccg gcggctctag agcctctgct aaccatgttc atgccttctt
     6001 ctttttccta cagctcctgg gcaacgtgct ggttattgtg ctgtctcatc attttggcaa
     6061 aggccgccac catggtgagc aagggcgagg aggtcatcaa agagttcatg cgcttcaagg
     6121 tgcgcatgga gggctccatg aacggccacg agttcgagat cgagggcgag ggcgagggcc
     6181 gcccctacga gggcacccag accgccaagc tgaaggtgac caagggcggc cccctgccct
     6241 tcgcctggga catcctgtcc ccccagttca tgtacggctc caaggcgtac gtgaagcacc
     6301 ccgccgacat ccccgattac aagaagctgt ccttccccga gggcttcaag tgggagcgcg
     6361 tgatgaactt cgaggacggc ggtctggtga ccgtgaccca ggactcctcc ctgcaggacg
     6421 gcacgctgat ctacaaggtg aagatgcgcg gcaccaactt cccccccgac ggccccgtaa
     6481 tgcagaagaa gaccatgggc tgggaggcct ccaccgagcg cctgtacccc cgcgacggcg
     6541 tgctgaaggg cgagatccac caggccctga agctgaagga cggcggccac tacctggtgg
     6601 agttcaagac catctacatg gccaagaagc ccgtgcaact gcccggctac tactacgtgg
     6661 acaccaagct ggacatcacc tcccacaacg aggactacac catcgtggaa cagtacgagc
     6721 gctccgaggg ccgccaccac ctgttcctgt acggcatgga cgagctgtac aaggagggca
     6781 gaggaagtct tctaacatgc ggtgacgtgg aggagaatcc cggccctacc gagtacaagc
     6841 ccacggtgcg cctcgccacc cgcgacgacg tcccccgggc cgtacgcacc ctcgccgccg
     6901 cgttcgccga ctaccccgcc acgcgccaca ccgtcgaccc ggaccgccac atcgagcggg
     6961 tcaccgagct gcaagaactc ttcctcacgc gcgtcgggct cgacatcggc aaggtgtggg
     7021 tcgcggacga cggcgccgcg gtggcggtct ggaccacgcc ggagagcgtc gaagcggggg
     7081 cggtgttcgc cgagatcggc ccgcgcatgg ccgagttgag cggttcccgg ctggccgcgc
     7141 agcaacagat ggaaggcctc ctggcgccgc accggcccaa ggagcccgcg tggttcctgg
     7201 ccaccgtcgg cgtctcgccc gaccaccagg gcaagggtct gggcagcgcc gtcgtgctcc
     7261 ccggagtgga ggcggccgag cgcgccgggg tgcccgcctt cctggagacc tccgcgcccc
     7321 gcaacctccc cttctacgag cggctcggct tcaccgtcac cgccgacgtc gaggtgcccg
     7381 aaggaccgcg cacctggtgc atgacccgca agcccggtgc ctgacactcc tcaggtgcag
     7441 gctgcctatc agaaggtggt ggctggtgtg gccaatgccc tggctcacaa ataccactga
     7501 gatctttttc cctctgccaa aaattatggg gacatcatga agccccttga gcatctgact
     7561 tctggctaat aaaggaaatt tattttcatt gcaatagtgt gttggaattt tttgtgtctc
     7621 tcactcggaa ggacatatgg gagggcaaat catttaaaac atcagaatga gtatttggtt
     7681 tagagtttgg caacatatgc ccatatgctg gctgccatga acaaaggttg gctataaaga
     7741 ggtcatcagt atatgaaaca gccccctgct gtccattcct tattccatag aaaagccttg
     7801 acttgaggtt agattttttt tatattttgt tttgtgttat ttttttcttt aacatcccta
     7861 aaattttcct tacatgtttt actagccaga tttttcctcc tctcctgact actcccagtc
     7921 atagctgtcc ctcttctctt atggagatcc ctcgacctgc agcccaagct tggatccctc
     7981 gacttttgtt actttataga agaaattttg agtttttgtt tttttttaat aaataaataa
     8041 acataaataa attgtttgtt gaatttatta ttagtatgta agtgtaaata taataaaact
     8101 taatatctat tcaaattaat aaataaacct cgatatacag accgataaaa cacatgcgtc
     8161 aattttacgc atgattatct ttaacgtacg tcacaatatg attatctttc tagggttaaa
     8221 gtatctagtg gttagtgtgg cccagtattc aagattccta tgaaattgta aaacaatcac
     8281 tgagcattct aagaacatat cagtcttatt gaaactgaat tctttataaa gtatttttaa
     8341 ataggtaaat attgattata aataaaaaat atacttgcca agaataatga gggctttgaa
     8401 ttgataagct atgtttaatt tatagtaagt gggcatttaa atattctgac caaaaatgta
     8461 ttgacaaact gctgacaaaa ataaaatgtg aatattgcca taattttaaa aaaagtaaaa
     8521 tttctgttga ttacagtaaa atattttgac cttaaattat gttgattaca atattccttt
     8581 gataattcag agtgcatttc aggaaacacc cttggacagt cagtaaattg tttattgtat
     8641 ttatctttgt attgttatgg tatagctatt tgtacaaata ttattgtgca attattacat
     8701 ttctgattat attattcatt tggcctaaat ttaccgagaa tttgaacaag tcaattaggt
     8761 ttataatcaa gaaatatcaa aaatgatgaa aaggatgata atcatcatca gatgttgagg
     8821 aagatgagga tgagagtgcc agaaatagag aaatcaaagg agaaccaaaa tttaacaaat
     8881 taaaagccca cagacttgct gtaattaagt tttctgttgt aagtactcca cgtttcctgg
     8941 cagatgtggt gaagcaaaag atataatcag aaatataatt tatatgatcg gaaagcatta
     9001 aacacaatag tgcctataca aataaaatgt tcctatcact gacttctaaa atggaaatga
     9061 ggacaatgat atgggaatct taatacagtg ttgtggatag gactaaaaac acaggagtca
     9121 gatcttcttg gttcaacttc ctgcttactc cttaccagct gtgtgaacct agtatacgcg
     9181 tatgcggccg cttaattaat ccagcttttg ttccctttag tgagggttaa ttgcgcgctt
     9241 ggcgtaatca tggtcatagc tgtttcctgt gtgaaattgt tatccgctca caattccaca
     9301 caacatacga gccggaagca taaagtgtaa agcctggggt gcctaatgag tgagctaact
     9361 cacattaatt gcgttgcgct cactgcccgc tttccagtcg ggaaacctgt cgtgccagct
     9421 gcattaatga atcggccaac gcgcggggag aggcggtttg cgtattgggc gcttaaaact
     9481 tcatttttaa tttaaaagga tctaggtgaa gatccttttt gataatctca tgaccaaaat
     9541 cccttaacgt gagttttcgt tccactgagc gtcagacccc gtagaaaaga tcaaaggatc
     9601 ttcttgagat cctttttttc tgcgcgtaat ctgctgcttg caaacaaaaa aaccaccgct
     9661 accagcggtg gtttgtttgc cggatcaaga gctaccaact ctttttccga aggtaactgg
     9721 cttcagcaga gcgcagatac caaatactgt ccttctagtg tagccgtagt taggccacca
     9781 cttcaagaac tctgtagcac cgcctacata cctcgctctg ctaatcctgt taccagtggc
     9841 tgctgccagt ggcgataagt cgtgtcttac cgggttggac tcaagacgat agttaccgga
     9901 taaggcgcag cggtcgggct gaacgggggg ttcgtgcaca cagcccagct tggagcgaac
     9961 gacctacacc gaactgagat acctacagcg tgagctatga gaaagcgcca cgcttcccga
    10021 agggagaaag gcggacaggt atccggtaag cggcagggtc ggaacaggag agcgcacgag
    10081 ggagcttcca gggggaaacg cctggtatct ttatagtcct gtcgggtttc gccacctctg
    10141 acttgagcgt cgatttttgt gatgctcgtc aggggggcgg agcctatgga aaaacgccag
    10201 caacgcggcc tttttacggt tcctgggctt ttgctggcct tttgctcaca tgttctttcc
    10261 tgcgttatcc cctgattctg tggataaccg tattaccgcc tttgagtgag ctgataccgc
    10321 tcgccgcagc cgaacgaccg agcgcagcga gtcagtgagc gaggaagcgg aagaatcaat
    10381 ctaaagtata tatgagtaaa cttggtctga cagttaccaa tgcttaatca gtgaggcacc
    10441 tatctcagcg atctgtctat ttcgttcatc catagttgcc tgactccccg tcgtgtagat
    10501 aactacgata cgggagggct taccatctgg ccccagtgct gcaatgatac cgcgagaccc
    10561 acgctcaccg gctccagatt tatcagcaat aaaccagcca gccggaaggg ccgagcgcag
    10621 aagtggtcct gcaactttat ccgcctccat ccagtctatt aattgttgcc gggaagctag
    10681 agtaagtagt tcgccagtta atagtttgcg caacgttgtt gccattgcta caggcatcgt
    10741 ggtgtcacgc tcgtcgtttg gtatggcttc attcagctcc ggttcccaac gatcaaggcg
    10801 agttacatga tcccccatgt tgtgcaaaaa agcggttagc tccttcggtc ctccgatcgt
    10861 tgtcagaagt aagttggccg cagtgttatc actcatggtt atggcagcac tgcataattc
    10921 tcttactgtc atgccatccg taagatgctt ttctgtgact ggtgagtact caaccaagtc
    10981 attctgagaa tagtgtatgc ggcgaccgag ttgctcttgc ccggcgtcaa tacgggataa
    11041 taccgcgcca catagcagaa ctttaaaagt gctcatcatt ggaaaacgtt cttcggggcg
    11101 aaaactctca aggatcttac cgctgttgag atccagttcg atgtaaccca ctcgtgcacc
    11161 caactgatct tcagcatctt ttactttcac cagcgtttct gggtgagcaa aaacaggaag
    11221 gcaaaatgcc gcaaaaaagg gaataagggc gacacggaaa tgttgaatac tcatactctt
    11281 cctttttcaa tattattgaa gcatttatca gggttattgt ctcatgagcg gatacatatt
    11341 tgaatgtatt tagaaaaata aacaaatagg ggttccgcgc acatttcccc gaaaagtgcc
    11401 acctaaattg taagcgttaa tattttgtta aaattcgcgt taaatttttg ttaaatcagc
    11461 tcatttttta accaataggc cgaaatcggc aaaatccctt ataaatcaaa agaatagacc
    11521 gagatagggt tgagtgttgt tccagtttgg aacaagagtc cactattaaa gaacgtggac
    11581 tccaacgtca aaggnnnnnn nnnnnnnnnn nnnnnnnnnn nnnnnnnnnn nnnnnnnnnn
    11641 nnntnnnnnn nnnnnnnnnn nnnnnnnnnn nnnnnnnnnn nnnnnnnnnn nnnnnnnnnn
    11701 nnnnnnnnnn nnnnnnnnnn nnnnnnnnnn nnnnngnnnn nnnnnnnnnn nnnnnnnnnn
    11761 nnnnnnnnnn nnnnnnnnnn nnnnnnnnnn nnnnnnnnnn nnnnnnnnnn nnnnnnnnnn
    11821 nnnnnnnnnn nnnnnnnnnn nnnnnnnnnn nnnnnnnnnn cccattcgcc attcaggctg
    11881 cgcaactgtt gggaagggcg atcggtgcgg gcctcttcgc tattacgcca gctggcgaaa
    11941 gggggatgtg ctgcaaggcg attaagttgg gtaacgccag ggttttccca gtcacgacgt
    12001 tgtaaaacga cggccagtga gcgcgcgtaa tacgactcac tatagggcga attggggcgc
    12061 gccatt
//
