>Addgene plasmid #85847 | pDONOR-SNCAe3-WT | addgene partial sequence | sequence record 205349 | Addgene Partial NGS Result
ATGGTGAGCAAGGGCGAGGAGGTCATCAAAGAGTTCATGCGCTTCAAGGTGCGCATGGAGGGCTCCATGA
ACGGCCACGAGTTCGAGATCGAGGGCGAGGGCGAGGGCCGCCCCTACGAGGGCACCCAGACCGCCAAGCT
GAAGGTGACCAAGGGCGGCCCCCTGCCCTTCGCCTGGGACATCCTGTCCCCCCAGTTCATGTACGGCTCC
AAGGCGTACGTGAAGCACCCCGCCGACATCCCCGATTACAAGAAGCTGTCCTTCCCCGAGGGCTTCAAGT
GGGAGCGCGTGATGAACTTCGAGGACGGCGGTCTGGTGACCGTGACCCAGGACTCCTCCCTGCAGGACGG
CACGCTGATCTACAAGGTGAAGATGCGCGGCACCAACTTCCCCCCCGACGGCCCCGTAATGCAGAAGAAG
ACCATGGGCTGGGAGGCCTCCACCGAGCGCCTGTACCCCCGCGACGGCGTGCTGAAGGGCGAGATCCACC
AGGCCCTGAAGCTGAAGGACGGCGGCCACTACCTGGTGGAGTTCAAGACCATCTACATGGCCAAGAAGCC
CGTGCAACTGCCCGGCTACTACTACGTGGACACCAAGCTGGACATCACCTCCCACAACGAGGACTACACC
ATCGTGGAACAGTACGAGCGCTCCGAGGGCCGCCACCACCTGTTCCTGTACGGCATGGACGAGCTGTACA
AGGAGGGCAGAGGAAGTCTTCTAACATGCGGTGACGTGGAGGAGAATCCCGGCCCTACCGAGTACAAGCC
CACGGTGCGCCTCGCCACCCGCGACGACGTCCCCCGGGCCGTACGCACCCTCGCCGCCGCGTTCGCCGAC
TACCCCGCCACGCGCCACACCGTCGACCCGGACCGCCACATCGAGCGGGTCACCGAGCTGCAAGAACTCT
TCCTCACGCGCGTCGGGCTCGACATCGGCAAGGTGTGGGTCGCGGACGACGGCGCCGCGGTGGCGGTCTG
GACCACGCCGGAGAGCGTCGAAGCGGGGGCGGTGTTCGCCGAGATCGGCCCGCGCATGGCCGAGTTGAGC
GGTTCCCGGCTGGCCGCGCAGCAACAGATGGAAGGCCTCCTGGCGCCGCACCGGCCCAAGGAGCCCGCGT
GGTTCCTGGCCACCGTCGGCGTCTCGCCCGACCACCAGGGCAAGGGTCTGGGCAGCGCCGTCGTGCTCCC
CGGAGTGGAGGCGGCCGAGCGCGCCGGGGTGCCCGCCTTCCTGGAGACCTCCGCGCCCCGCAACCTCCCC
TTCTACGAGCGGCTCGGCTTCACCGTCACCGCCGACGTCGAGGTGCCCGAAGGACCGCGCACCTGGTGCA
TGACCCGCAAGCCCGGTGCCTGACACTCCTCAGGTGCAGGCTGCCTATCAGAAGGTGGTGGCTGGTGTGG
CCAATGCCCTGGCTCACAAATACCACTGAGATCTTTTTCCCTCTGCCAAAAATTATGGGGACATCATGAA
GCCCCTTGAGCATCTGACTTCTGGCTAATAAAGGAAATTTATTTTCATTGCAATAGTGTGTTGGAATTTT
TTGTGTCTCTCACTCGGAAGGACATATGGGAGGGCAAATCATTTAAAACATCAGAATGAGTATTTGGTTT
AGAGTTTGGCAACATATGCCCATATGCTGGCTGCCATGAACAAAGGTTGGCTATAAAGAGGTCATCAGTA
TATGAAACAGCCCCCTGCTGTCCATTCCTTATTCCATAGAAAAGCCTTGACTTGAGGTTAGATTTTTTTT
ATATTTTGTTTTGTGTTATTTTTTTCTTTAACATCCCTAAAATTTTCCTTACATGTTTTACTAGCCAGAT
TTTTCCTCCTCTCCTGACTACTCCCAGTCATAGCTGTCCCTCTTCTCTTATGGAGATCCCTCGACCTGCA
GCCCAAGCTTGGATCCCTCGACTTTTGTTACTTTATAGAAGAAATTTTGAGTTTTTGTTTTTTTTTAATA
AATAAATAAACATAAATAAATTGTTTGTTGAATTTATTATTAGTATGTAAGTGTAAATATAATAAAACTT
AATATCTATTCAAATTAATAAATAAACCTCGATATACAGACCGATAAAACACATGCGTCAATTTTACGCA
TGATTATCTTTAACGTACGTCACAATATGATTATCTTTCTAGGGTTAAAGTATCTAGTGGTTAGTGTGGC
CCAGTATTCAAGATTCCTATGAAATTGTAAAACAATCACTGAGCATTCTAAGAACATATCAGTCTTATTG
AAACTGAATTCTTTATAAAGTATTTTTAAATAGGTAAATATTGATTATAAATAAAAAATATACTTGCCAA
GAATAATGAGGGCTTTGAATTGATAAGCTATGTTTAATTTATAGTAAGTGGGCATTTAAATATTCTGACC
AAAAATGTATTGACAAACTGCTGACAAAAATAAAATGTGAATATTGCCATAATTTTAAAAAAAGTAAAAT
TTCTGTTGATTACAGTAAAATATTTTGACCTTAAATTATGTTGATTACAATATTCCTTTGATAATTCAGA
GTGCATTTCAGGAAACACCCTTGGACAGTCAGTAAATTGTTTATTGTATTTATCTTTGTATTGTTATGGT
ATAGCTATTTGTACAAATATTATTGTGCAATTATTACATTTCTGATTATATTATTCATTTGGCCTAAATT
TACCGAGAATTTGAACAAGTCAATTAGGTTTATAATCAAGAAATATCAAAAATGATGAAAAGGATGATAA
TCATCATCAGATGTTGAGGAAGATGAGGATGAGAGTGCCAGAAATAGAGAAATCAAAGGAGAACCAAAAT
TTAACAAATTAAAAGCCCACAGACTTGCTGTAATTAAGTTTTCTGTTGTAAGTACTCCACGTTTCCTGGC
AGATGTGGTGAAGCAAAAGATATAATCAGAAATATAATTTATATGATCGGAAAGCATTAAACACAATAGT
GCCTATACAAATAAAATGTTCCTATCACTGACTTCTAAAATGGAAATGAGGACAATGATATGGGAATCTT
AATACAGTGTTGTGGATAGGACTAAAAACACAGGAGTCAGATCTTCTTGGTTCAACTTCCTGCTTACTCC
TTACCAGCTGTGTGAACCTAGTATACGCGTATGCAGCCGCTTAATTAATCCAGCTTTTGTTCCCTTTAGT
GAGGGTTAATTGCGCGCTTGGCGTAATCATGGTCATAGCTGTTTCCTGTGTGAAATTGTTATCCGCTCAC
AATTCCACACAACATACGAGCCGGAAGCATAAAGTGTAAAGCCTGGGGTGCCTAATGAGTGAGCTAACTC
ACATTAATTGCGTTGCGCTCACTGCCCGCTTTCCAGTCGGGAAACCTGTCGTGCCAGCTGCATTAATGAA
TCGGCCAACGCGCGGGGAGAGGCGGTTTGCGTATTGGGCGCTCTTCCGCTTCCTCGCTCACTGACTCGCT
GCGCTCGGTCGTTCGGCTGCGGCGAGCGGTATCAGCTCACTCAAAGGCGGTAATACGGTTATCCACAGAA
TCAGGGGATAACGCAGGAAAGAACATGTGAGCAAAAGGCCAGCAAAAGGCCAGGAACCGTAAAAAGGCCG
CGTTGCTGGCGTTTTTCCATAGGCTCCGCCCCCCTGACGAGCATCACAAAAATCGACGCTCAAGTCAGAG
GTGGCGAAACCCGACAGGACTATAAAGATACCAGGCGTTTCCCCCTGGAAGCTCCCTCGTGCGCTCTCCT
GTTCCGACCCTGCCGCTTACCGGATACCTGTCCGCCTTTCTCCCTTCGGGAAGCGTGGCGCTTTCTCATA
GCTCACGCTGTAGGTATCTCAGTTCGGTGTAGGTCGTTCGCTCCAAGCTGGGCTGTGTGCACGAACCCCC
CGTTCAGCCCGACCGCTGCGCCTTATCCGGTAACTATCGTCTTGAGTCCAACCCGGTAAGACACGACTTA
TCGCCACTGGCAGCAGCCACTGGTAACAGGATTAGCAGAGCGAGGTATGTAGGCGGTGCTACAGAGTTCT
TGAAGTGGTGGCCTAACTACGGCTACACTAGAAGAACAGTATTTGGTATCTGCGCTCTGCTGAAGCCAGT
TACCTTCGGAAAAAGAGTTGGTAGCTCTTGATCCGGCAAACAAACCACCGCTGGTAGCGGTGGTTTTTTT
GTTTGCAAGCAGCAGATTACGCGCAGAAAAAAAGGATCTCAAGAAGATCCTTTGATCTTTTCTACGGGGT
CTGACGCTCAGTGGAACGAAAACTCACGTTAAGGGATTTTGGTCATGAGATTATCAAAAAGGATCTTCAC
CTAGATCCTTTTAAATTAAAAATGAAGTTTTAAATCAATCTAAAGTATATATGAGTAAACTTGGTCTGAC
AGTTACCAATGCTTAATCAGTGAGGCACCTATCTCAGCGATCTGTCTATTTCGTTCATCCATAGTTGCCT
GACTCCCCGTCGTGTAGATAACTACGATACGGGAGGGCTTACCATCTGGCCCCAGTGCTGCAATGATACC
GCGAGACCCACGCTCACCGGCTCCAGATTTATCAGCAATAAACCAGCCAGCCGGAAGGGCCGAGCGCAGA
AGTGGTCCTGCAACTTTATCCGCCTCCATCCAGTCTATTAATTGTTGCCGGGAAGCTAGAGTAAGTAGTT
CGCCAGTTAATAGTTTGCGCAACGTTGTTGCCATTGCTACAGGCATCGTGGTGTCACGCTCGTCGTTTGG
TATGGCTTCATTCAGCTCCGGTTCCCAACGATCAAGGCGAGTTACATGATCCCCCATGTTGTGCAAAAAA
GCGGTTAGCTCCTTCGGTCCTCCGATCGTTGTCAGAAGTAAGTTGGCCGCAGTGTTATCACTCATGGTTA
TGGCAGCACTGCATAATTCTCTTACTGTCATGCCATCCGTAAGATGCTTTTCTGTGACTGGTGAGTACTC
AACCAAGTCATTCTGAGAATAGTGTATGCGGCGACCGAGTTGCTCTTGCCCGGCGTCAATACGGGATAAT
ACCGCGCCACATAGCAGAACTTTAAAAGTGCTCATCATTGGAAAACGTTCTTCGGGGCGAAAACTCTCAA
GGATCTTACCGCTGTTGAGATCCAGTTCGATGTAACCCACTCGTGCACCCAACTGATCTTCAGCATCTTT
TACTTTCACCAGCGTTTCTGGGTGAGCAAAAACAGGAAGGCAAAATGCCGCAAAAAAGGGAATAAGGGCG
ACACGGAAATGTTGAATACTCATACTCTTCCTTTTTCAATATTATTGAAGCATTTATCAGGGTTATTGTC
TCATGAGCGGATACATATTTGAATGTATTTAGAAAAATAAACAAATAGGGGTTCCGCGCACATTTCCCCG
AAAAGTGCCACCTAAATTGTAAGCGTTAATATTTTGTTAAAATTCGCGTTAAATTTTTGTTAAATCAGCT
CATTTTTTAACCAATAGGCCGAAATCGGCAAAATCCCTTATAAATCAAAAGAATAGACCGAGATAGGGTT
GAGTGTTGTTCCAGTTTGGAACAAGAGTCCACTATTAAAGAACGTGGACTCCAACGTCAAAGG
[49 nt withheld, positions 5524-5572]
T
[91 nt withheld, positions 5574-5664]
G
[124 nt withheld, positions 5666-5789]
CCCATTCGCCATTCAGGCTGCGCAACTGTTGGGAAGGGCGATCGGTGCGGGCCTCTTCGCTATTACGCCA
GCTGGCGAAAGGGGGATGTGCTGCAAGGCGATTAAGTTGGGTAACGCCAGGGTTTTCCCAGTCACGACGT
TGTAAAACGACGGCCAGTGAGCGCGCGTAATACGACTCACTATAGGGCGAATTGGGGCGCGCCATTCATT
GATTATTGACTAGTTACTAATAGTAATCAATTACGGGGTCATTAGTTCATA
