>Addgene plasmid #85847 | pDONOR-SNCAe3-WT | addgene partial sequence | sequence record 205350 | Addgene Partial NGS Result
GAGCCTCTGCTAACCATGTTCATGCCTTCTTCTTTTTCCTACAGCTCCTGGGCAACGTGCTGGTTATTGT
GCTGTCTCATCATTTTGGCAAAGGCCGCCACCATGAGCGAGCTGATTAAGGAGAACATGCACATGAAGCT
GTACATGGAGGGCACCGTGGACAACCATCACTTCAAGTGCACATCCGAGGGCGAAGGCAAGCCCTACGAG
GGCACCCAGACCATGAGAATCAAGGTGGTCGAGGGCGGCCCTCTCCCCTTCGCCTTCGACATCCTGGCTA
CTAGCTTCCTCTACGGCAGCAAGACCTTCATCAACCACACCCAGGGCATCCCCGACTTCTTCAAGCAGTC
CTTCCCTGAGGGCTTCACATGGGAGAGAGTCACCACATACGAAGACGGGGGCGTGCTGACCGCTACCCAG
GACACCAGCCTCCAGGACGGCTGCCTCATCTACAACGTCAAGATCAGAGGGGTGAACTTCACATCCAACG
GCCCTGTGATGCAGAAGAAAACACTCGGCTGGGAGGCCTTCACCGAGACGCTGTACCCCGCTGACGGCGG
CCTGGAAGGCAGAAACGACATGGCCCTGAAGCTCGTGGGCGGGAGCCATCTGATCGCAAACATCAAGACC
ACATATAGATCCAAGAAACCCGCTAAGAACCTCAAGATGCCTGGCGTCTACTATGTGGACTACAGACTGG
AAAGAATCAAGGAGGCCAACAACGAGACCTACGTCGAGCAGCACGAGGTGGCAGTGGCCAGATACTGCGA
CCTCCCTAGCAAACTGGGGCACAAGCTTAATTAACACTCCTCAGGTGCAGGCTGCCTATCAGAAGGTGGT
GGCTGGTGTGGCCAATGCCCTGGCTCACAAATACCACTGAGATCTTTTTCCCTCTGCCAAAAATTATGGG
GACATCATGAAGCCCCTTGAGCATCTGACTTCTGGCTAATAAAGGAAATTTATTTTCATTGCAATAGTGT
GTTGGAATTTTTTGTGTCTCTCACTCGGAAGGACATATGGGAGGGCAAATCATTTAAAACATCAGAATGA
GTATTTGGTTTAGAGTTTGGCAACATATGCCCATATGCTGGCTGCCATGAACAAAGGTTGGCTATAAAGA
GGTCATCAGTATATGAAACAGCCCCCTGCTGTCCATTCCTTATTCCATAGAAAAGCCTTGACTTGAGGTT
AGATTTTTTTTATATTTTGTTTTGTGTTATTTTTTTCTTTAACATCCCTAAAATTTTCCTTACATGTTTT
ACTAGCCAGATTTTTCCTCCTCTCCTGACTACTCCCAGTCATAGCTGTCCCTCTTCTCTTATGGAGATCC
CTCGACCTGCAGCCCAAGCTTGGATCCCCTAGGTTTCTGATCCTGTGTAGAGACCCTAGTTTGAATGTGC
TTATAGCCTATTATTACATGTGTAATGTTACATAAATTACTTAACTCGGATTTTTAATTTCATCAGCTAT
TTAAAATGGGCATAATATAACTATATTAAATGGCTGTTATGAAGATTAAATAAGATGATATGTAAAATGT
GTTTTTTGTTTGTTTGTTTGTTTGTCTGTTTGTTTTTTTGAGACAGAGTCTTGCTCTGTTACCCAGGCTG
GAGTGCAGTGGCACAATCTTGGCTCACTGCAAGTTCTACCTCCCGAGTTCATGCCATTCTCCTGCCTCAG
CCCCTCCCAAGTAGCTGGGACTACAGGCACCCGCCACCACGCCTGGCTAATTTTTTGTATTTTTGGTAGA
GATGGGGTTTCACCATATTAGCCAGGATGGTCTCGATCTCCTGACCTCGTGATCTGCCCACCTCGGCCTC
CCAAATTGCTGGGATTACAGGCATGAGCCACTGCGCCCAGCCTAAAATGTTTTTTTACATAATGGGTGTT
CAGCACATGTTAAAGCCTTCTCTCCATCCTTCTTCCCTTTTGTTTCATGGGTTGACTGATCTGTCTCTAG
TGCTGTACTTTTAAAGCTTCTACAGTTCTGAATTCAAAATTATCTTCTCACTGGGCCCCGGTGTTATCTC
ATTCTTTTTTCTCCTCTGTAAGTTGACATGTGATGTGGGAACAAAGGGGATAAAGTCATTATTTTGTGCT
AAAATCGTAATTGGAGAGGACCTCCTGTTAGCTGGGCTTTCTTCTATTTATTGTGGTGGTTACTGGAGTT
CCTTCTTCTAGTTTTAGGATATATATATATATTTTTTTCTTTCCCTGAAGATATAATAATATATATACTT
CTGAAGATTGAGATTTTTAAATTAGTTGTATTGAAAACTAGCTAATCAGCAATTTAAGGCTAGCTTGAGA
CTTATGTCTTGAATTTGTTTTTGTAGGCTCCAAAACCAAGGAGGGAGTGGTGCATGGTGTGGCAACAGGT
AAGCTCCATTGTGCTTATATCGAAAGATGATATTTAACCCTAGAAAGATAGTCTGCGTAAAATTGACGCA
TGCATTCTTGAAATATTGCTCTCTCTTTCTAAATAGCGCGAATCCGTCGCTGTGCATTTAGGACATCTCA
GTCGCCGCTTGGAGCTCCCGTGAGGCGTGCTTGTCAATGCGGTAAGTGTCACTGATTTTGAACTATAACG
ACCGCGTGAGTCAAAATGACGCATGATTATCTTTTACGTGACTTTTAAGATTTAACTCATACGATAATTA
TATTGTTATTTCATGTTCTACTTACGTGATAACTTATTATATATATATTTTCTTGTTATAGATATCAACT
AGAATGCTAGTTATTAATAGTAATCAATTACGGGGTCATTAGTTCATAGCCCATATATG
